Addgene plasmid #109676: p3E-rab1bb
Purpose: Multisite gateway vector for 3' tagging with rab1bb
Depositing lab: Rob Parton. Depositing organization: University of Queensland, Institute for Molecular Bioscience. Publication: In vivo cell biological screening identifies an endocytic capture mechanism for T-tubule formation. Hall TE, Martel N, Ariotti N, Xiong Z, Lo HP, Ferguson C, Rae J, Lim YW, Parton RG. Nat Commun. 2020 Jul 24;11(1):3711. doi: 10.1038/s41467-020-17486-w. PubMed 32709891.
Backbone
  Vector backbone: pDONR p2R-p3
  Vector type: Zebrafish plasmids
Growth in bacteria
  Bacterial resistance: Kanamycin, 50 μg/mL
  Growth temperature: 37°C
  Growth strain: DH5alpha
  Copy number: High Copy
Gene/Insert
  Gene/Insert name: rab1bb
  Species: D. rerio (zebrafish)
  Entrez Gene: rab1bb (a.k.a. wu:fc83b07, zgc:86773)
  Cloning method: Gateway Cloning
Terms and licenses: Academic/Nonprofit Terms; Industry Terms: Not Available to Industry
How to cite: p3E-rab1bb was a gift from Rob Parton (Addgene plasmid # 109676 ; http://n2t.net/addgene:109676 ; RRID:Addgene_109676)
