[The description below was written by a language model from this plasmid's Addgene catalogue record, the feature table of its GenBank file and pLannotate feature annotations shown in this document.]
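Description:
p3E-rab1bb is a 3′ entry clone for the multisite Gateway system, built in the pDONR P2R-P3 backbone and catalogued among zebrafish plasmids. It is a small (about 3.3 kb) bacterial shuttle plasmid with no eukaryotic expression elements of its own. It replicates from a high-copy ColE1/pUC-type origin and is selected with kanamycin through the aph(3')-Ia aminoglycoside phosphotransferase gene. The rrnB T1 and T2 terminators sit upstream of the recombination cassette and insulate the insert from read-through transcription in E. coli. A T7 promoter and M13 forward and reverse primer sites flank the cassette and are useful for sequence verification.

The payload is the zebrafish rab1bb coding sequence, roughly 600 bp. Automated annotation recognises it by its similarity to human RAB1B, a small Rab GTPase that regulates intracellular membrane trafficking. The insert lies between attR2 and attL3 sites, the arrangement produced by a BP reaction into this donor vector. One automated table labels the attL3 region as an attL1 fragment plus an attB3 core, but the position matches the attL3 site in the deposited map. In an LR reaction, these sites place rab1bb in the third (3′) position of an assembly, alongside a 5′ entry clone, usually carrying a promoter, a middle entry clone and a destination vector. The stated purpose is 3′ tagging, so rab1bb is fused downstream of the middle-entry element. This is presumably a fluorescent protein or similar tag, although the record does not name the partner. The promoter and polyadenylation signal must come from the other assembly components. The plasmid belongs to a collection made for in vivo cell biology in zebrafish.
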