LOCUS       Exported 3259 bp ds-DNA circular SYN 13-MAY-2021
DEFINITION  Multisite gateway vector for 3' tagging with rab1bb.
ACCESSION   .
VERSION     .
KEYWORDS    p3E-rab1bb
SOURCE      synthetic DNA construct
  ORGANISM  synthetic DNA construct
REFERENCE   1 (bases 1 to 3259)
  TITLE     Parton Lab Plasmids for in vivo cell biology in the zebrafish
REFERENCE   2 (bases 1 to 3259)
  AUTHORS   .
  TITLE     Direct Submission
  JOURNAL   Exported May 13, 2021 from SnapGene Server 1.1.58
            http://www.snapgene.com
FEATURES             Location/Qualifiers
     source          1..3259
                     /organism="synthetic DNA construct"
                     /mol_type="other DNA"
     primer_bind     92..109
                     /label=L4440
                     /note="L4440 vector, forward primer"
     terminator      268..295
                     /label=rrnB T2 terminator
                     /note="transcription terminator T2 from the E. coli rrnB
                     gene"
     terminator      387..473
                     /gene="Escherichia coli rrnB"
                     /label=rrnB T1 terminator
                     /note="transcription terminator T1 from the E. coli rrnB
                     gene"
     primer_bind     522..544
                     /label=M13/pUC Forward
                     /note="In lacZ gene"
     primer_bind     536..553
                     /label=M13 Forward
                     /note="In lacZ gene. Also called M13-F20 or M13 (-21)
                     Forward"
     primer_bind     537..553
                     /label=M13 fwd
                     /note="common sequencing primer, one of multiple similar
                     variants"
     protein_bind    complement(624..748)
                     /gene="mutant version of attR"
                     /label=attR2
                     /bound_moiety="LR Clonase(TM)"
                     /note="recombination site for the Gateway(R) LR reaction"
     protein_bind    complement(1368..1463)
                     /gene="mutant version of attL"
                     /label=attL3
                     /bound_moiety="LR Clonase(TM)"
                     /note="recombination site for the Gateway(R) LR reaction"
     primer_bind     complement(1500..1519)
                     /label=T7
                     /note="T7 promoter, forward primer"
     promoter        complement(1501..1519)
                     /label=T7 promoter
                     /note="promoter for bacteriophage T7 RNA polymerase"
     primer_bind     complement(1524..1540)
                     /label=M13 rev
                     /note="common sequencing primer, one of multiple similar
                     variants"
     primer_bind     complement(1524..1540)
                     /label=M13 Reverse
                     /note="In lacZ gene. Also called M13-rev"
     primer_bind     complement(1642..1661)
                     /label=pENTR-R
                     /note="pENTR vectors, reverse primer"
     CDS             1653..2462
                     /codon_start=1
                     /gene="aph(3')-Ia"
                     /product="aminoglycoside phosphotransferase"
                     /label=KanR
                     /note="confers resistance to kanamycin in bacteria or G418
                     (Geneticin(R)) in eukaryotes"
                     /translation="MSHIQRETSRPRLNSNMDADLYGYKWARDNVGQSGATIYRLYGKP
                     DAPELFLKHGKGSVANDVTDEMVRLNWLTEFMPLPTIKHFIRTPDDAWLLTTAIPGKTA
                     FQVLEEYPDSGENIVDALAVFLRRLHSIPVCNCPFNSDRVFRLAQAQSRMNNGLVDASD
                     FDDERNGWPVEQVWKEMHKLLPFSPDSVVTHGDFSLDNLIFDEGKLIGCIDVGRVGIAD
                     RYQDLAILWNCLGEFSPSLQKRLFQKYGIDNPDMNKLQFHLMLDEFF"
     primer_bind     complement(1720..1739)
                     /label=Kan-R
                     /note="Kanamycin resistance gene, reverse primer"
     rep_origin      2609..3197
                     /direction=RIGHT
                     /label=ori
                     /note="high-copy-number ColE1/pMB1/pBR322/pUC origin of
                     replication"
     primer_bind     3098..3117
                     /label=pBR322ori-F
                     /note="pBR322 origin, forward primer"
ORIGIN
        1 ctttcctgcg ttatcccctg attctgtgga taaccgtatt accgcctttg agtgagctga
       61 taccgctcgc cgcagccgaa cgaccgagcg cagcgagtca gtgagcgagg aagcggaaga
      121 gcgcccaata cgcaaaccgc ctctccccgc gcgttggccg attcattaat gcagctggca
      181 cgacaggttt cccgactgga aagcgggcag tgagcgcaac gcaattaata cgcgtaccgc
      241 tagccaggaa gagtttgtag aaacgcaaaa aggccatccg tcaggatggc cttctgctta
      301 gtttgatgcc tggcagttta tggcgggcgt cctgcccgcc accctccggg ccgttgcttc
      361 acaacgttca aatccgctcc cggcggattt gtcctactca ggagagcgtt caccgacaaa
      421 caacagataa aacgaaaggc ccagtcttcc gactgagcct ttcgttttat ttgatgcctg
      481 gcagttccct actctcgcgt taacgctagc atggatgttt tcccagtcac gacgttgtaa
      541 aacgacggcc agtcttaagc tcgggccctg cagctctaga gctcgaattc tacaggtcac
      601 taataccatc taagtagttg gttcatagtg actgcatatg ttgtgtttta cagtattatg
      661 tagtctgttt tttatgcaaa atctaattta atatattgat atttatatca ttttacgttt
      721 ctcgttcaac tttcttgtac aaagtggtga accctgaata tgactactta ttcaagcttc
      781 ttctgattgg agattctgga gtgggaaaat cctgcatttt gttgcgtttt gctgacgaca
      841 cctacacgga gagtttcatc agcacaattg gagtggattt taagatccga accattgagt
      901 tggatggaaa aactattaaa ctgcaaatat gggacacggc tggacaggag agattccgca
      961 ctattacatc cagctactac aggggcgctc atgggatcat cgttgtatat gatgttacag
     1021 atcaggaatc ctacaacaat gtgaaacagt ggctaaagga aatcgatcgc tatgcgagtg
     1081 aaaatgtcaa caaactgctt gttggaaata agtgtgacct gactacaaaa aaggttgtgg
     1141 actacactac agctaaggaa tttgctgact ctcttggcat ccctttcctt gagacgagtg
     1201 ccaaaaatgc cacaaacgtg gagcaggcct tcatgaccat ggcagaggag ataaagaagc
     1261 gcatgagacc aggagcttca gggggctctg agaaacctga ccttaaaatc gaaagcaccc
     1321 cggtgcaaca gtcaggcggc ggctgctgtt agaaaactct tgttttccaa ctttattata
     1381 caaagttggc attataaaaa agcattgctt atcaatttgt tgcaacgaac aggtcactat
     1441 cagtcaaaat aaaatcatta tttggagctc catggtagcg ttaacgcggc cgcgatatcc
     1501 cctatagtga gtcgtattac atggtcatag ctgtttcctg gcagctctgg cccgtgtctc
     1561 aaaatctctg atgttacatt gcacaagata aaaatatatc atcatgaaca ataaaactgt
     1621 ctgcttacat aaacagtaat acaaggggtg ttatgagcca tattcaacgg gaaacgtcga
     1681 ggccgcgatt aaattccaac atggatgctg atttatatgg gtataaatgg gctcgcgata
     1741 atgtcgggca atcaggtgcg acaatctatc gcttgtatgg gaagcccgat gcgccagagt
     1801 tgtttctgaa acatggcaaa ggtagcgttg ccaatgatgt tacagatgag atggtcagac
     1861 taaactggct gacggaattt atgcctcttc cgaccatcaa gcattttatc cgtactcctg
     1921 atgatgcatg gttactcacc actgcgatcc ccggaaaaac agcattccag gtattagaag
     1981 aatatcctga ttcaggtgaa aatattgttg atgcgctggc agtgttcctg cgccggttgc
     2041 attcgattcc tgtttgtaat tgtcctttta acagcgatcg cgtatttcgt ctcgctcagg
     2101 cgcaatcacg aatgaataac ggtttggttg atgcgagtga ttttgatgac gagcgtaatg
     2161 gctggcctgt tgaacaagtc tggaaagaaa tgcataaact tttgccattc tcaccggatt
     2221 cagtcgtcac tcatggtgat ttctcacttg ataaccttat ttttgacgag gggaaattaa
     2281 taggttgtat tgatgttgga cgagtcggaa tcgcagaccg ataccaggat cttgccatcc
     2341 tatggaactg cctcggtgag ttttctcctt cattacagaa acggcttttt caaaaatatg
     2401 gtattgataa tcctgatatg aataaattgc agtttcattt gatgctcgat gagtttttct
     2461 aatcagaatt ggttaattgg ttgtaacact ggcagagcat tacgctgact tgacgggacg
     2521 gcgcaagctc atgaccaaaa tcccttaacg tgagttacgc gtcgttccac tgagcgtcag
     2581 accccgtaga aaagatcaaa ggatcttctt gagatccttt ttttctgcgc gtaatctgct
     2641 gcttgcaaac aaaaaaacca ccgctaccag cggtggtttg tttgccggat caagagctac
     2701 caactctttt tccgaaggta actggcttca gcagagcgca gataccaaat actgtccttc
     2761 tagtgtagcc gtagttaggc caccacttca agaactctgt agcaccgcct acatacctcg
     2821 ctctgctaat cctgttacca gtggctgctg ccagtggcga taagtcgtgt cttaccgggt
     2881 tggactcaag acgatagtta ccggataagg cgcagcggtc gggctgaacg gggggttcgt
     2941 gcacacagcc cagcttggag cgaacgacct acaccgaact gagataccta cagcgtgagc
     3001 attgagaaag cgccacgctt cccgaaggga gaaaggcgga caggtatccg gtaagcggca
     3061 gggtcggaac aggagagcgc acgagggagc ttccaggggg aaacgcctgg tatctttata
     3121 gtcctgtcgg gtttcgccac ctctgacttg agcgtcgatt tttgtgatgc tcgtcagggg
     3181 ggcggagcct atggaaaaac gccagcaacg cggccttttt acggttcctg gccttttgct
     3241 ggccttttgc tcacatgtt
//
