Features (pLannotate 1.2.2; 11 found; start..end, strand, type, name):
     76..96      +  protein_bind   attB3: mutant version of attB; core recombination site for the Gateway® BP reaction BP Clonase™
    115..714     -  CDS            RAB1B: RAB1B_HUMAN - Experimental evidence at protein level: Swiss-Prot protein existence level 1. The small GTPases Rab are key regulators of intracellular membrane trafficking, from the formation of transport vesicles to their fusion with membranes (PubMed:20545908, PubMed:9437002). Rabs cycle between an inactive GDP-bound form and an active GTP-bound form that is able to recruit to membranes different set of downstream effectors directly responsible for vesicle formation, movement, tethering and fusion (PubMed:9437002). Plays a role in the initial events of the autophagic vacuole development which
    716..840     +  protein_bind   attR2: mutant version of attR; recombination site for the Gateway® LR reaction LR Clonase™
    911..947     +  CDS            lacZα (fragment): LacZα fragment of β-galactosidase; lacZ fragment
    994..1037    -  terminator     rrnB T1 terminator: Escherichia coli rrnB; transcription terminator T1 from the E. coli rrnB gene
   1169..1196    +  terminator     rrnB T2 terminator: transcription terminator T2 from the E. coli rrnB gene
   1251..1343    -  CDS            lacI (fragment): lac repressor; lacI; The lac repressor binds to the lac operator to inhibit transcription in E. coli. This inhibition can be relieved by adding lactose or isopropyl-β-D-thiogalactopyranoside (IPTG).
   1526..2114    -  rep_origin     ori: high-copy-number ColE1/pMB1/pBR322/pUC origin of replication
   2261..3070    -  CDS            KanR: aminoglycoside phosphotransferase; aph(3')-Ia; confers resistance to kanamycin in bacteria or G418 (Geneticin®) in eukaryotes
   3204..3222    +  promoter       T7 promoter: promoter for bacteriophage T7 RNA polymerase
   3259..85      +  protein_bind   attL1 (fragment) (across the origin): mutant version of attL; recombination site for the Gateway® LR reaction LR Clonase™
>Addgene plasmid #109676 | p3E-rab1bb | addgene full sequence | sequence record 223899 | Addgene NGS Result
AAATAATGATTTTATTTTGACTGATAGTGACCTGTTCGTTGCAACAAATTGATAAGCAATGCTTTTTTAT
AATGCCAACTTTGTATAATAAAGTTGGAAAACAAGAGTTTTCTAACAGCAGCCGCCGCCTGACTGTTGCA
CCGGGGTGCTTTCGATTTTAAGGTCAGGTTTCTCAGAGCCCCCTGAAGCTCCTGGTCTCATGCGCTTCTT
TATCTCCTCTGCCATGGTCATGAAGGCCTGCTCCACGTTTGTGGCATTTTTGGCACTCGTCTCAAGGAAA
GGGATGCCAAGAGAGTCAGCAAATTCCTTAGCTGTAGTGTAGTCCACAACCTTTTTTGTAGTCAGGTCAC
ACTTATTTCCAACAAGCAGTTTGTTGACATTTTCACTCGCATAGCGATCGATTTCCTTTAGCCACTGTTT
CACATTGTTGTAGGATTCCTGATCTGTAACATCATATACAACGATGATCCCATGAGCGCCCCTGTAGTAG
CTGGATGTAATAGTGCGGAATCTCTCCTGTCCAGCCGTGTCCCATATTTGCAGTTTAATAGTTTTTCCAT
CCAACTCAATGGTTCGGATCTTAAAATCCACTCCAATTGTGCTGATGAAACTCTCCGTGTAGGTGTCGTC
AGCAAAACGCAACAAAATGCAGGATTTTCCCACTCCAGAATCTCCAATCAGAAGAAGCTTGAATAAGTAG
TCATATTCAGGGTTCACCACTTTGTACAAGAAAGTTGAACGAGAAACGTAAAATGATATAAATATCAATA
TATTAAATTAGATTTTGCATAAAAAACAGACTACATAATACTGTAAAACACAACATATGCAGTCACTATG
AACCAACTACTTAGATGGTATTAGTGACCTGTAGAATTCGAGCTCTAGAGCTGCAGGGCCCGAGCTTAAG
ACTGGCCGTCGTTTTACAACGTCGTGACTGGGAAAACATCCATGCTAGCGTTAACGCGAGAGTAGGGAAC
TGCCAGGCATCAAATAAAACGAAAGGCTCAGTCGGAAGACTGGGCCTTTCGTTTTATCTGTTGTTTGTCG
GTGAACGCTCTCCTGAGTAGGACAAATCCGCCGGGAGCGGATTTGAACGTTGTGAAGCAACGGCCCGGAG
GGTGGCGGGCAGGACGCCCGCCATAAACTGCCAGGCATCAAACTAAGCAGAAGGCCATCCTGACGGATGG
CCTTTTTGCGTTTCTACAAACTCTTCCTGGCTAGCGGTACGCGTATTAATTGCGTTGCGCTCACTGCCCG
CTTTCCAGTCGGGAAACCTGTCGTGCCAGCTGCATTAATGAATCGGCCAACGCGCGGGGAGAGGCGGTTT
GCGTATTGGGCGCTCTTCCGCTTCCTCGCTCACTGACTCGCTGCGCTCGGTCGTTCGGCTGCGGCGAGCG
GTATCAGCTCACTCAAAGGCGGTAATACGGTTATCCACAGAATCAGGGGATAACGCAGGAAAGAACATGT
GAGCAAAAGGCCAGCAAAAGGCCAGGAACCGTAAAAAGGCCGCGTTGCTGGCGTTTTTCCATAGGCTCCG
CCCCCCTGACGAGCATCACAAAAATCGACGCTCAAGTCAGAGGTGGCGAAACCCGACAGGACTATAAAGA
TACCAGGCGTTTCCCCCTGGAAGCTCCCTCGTGCGCTCTCCTGTTCCGACCCTGCCGCTTACCGGATACC
TGTCCGCCTTTCTCCCTTCGGGAAGCGTGGCGCTTTCTCATAGCTCACGCTGTAGGTATCTCAGTTCGGT
GTAGGTCGTTCGCTCCAAGCTGGGCTGTGTGCACGAACCCCCCGTTCAGCCCGACCGCTGCGCCTTATCC
GGTAACTATCGTCTTGAGTCCAACCCGGTAAGACACGACTTATCGCCACTGGCAGCAGCCACTGGTAACA
GGATTAGCAGAGCGAGGTATGTAGGCGGTGCTACAGAGTTCTTGAAGTGGTGGCCTAACTACGGCTACAC
TAGAAGAACAGTATTTGGTATCTGCGCTCTGCTGAAGCCAGTTACCTTCGGAAAAAGAGTTGGTAGCTCT
TGATCCGGCAAACAAACCACCGCTGGTAGCGGTGGTTTTTTTGTTTGCAAGCAGCAGATTACGCGCAGAA
AAAAAGGATCTCAAGAAGATCCTTTGATCTTTTCTACGGGGTCTGACGCTCAGTGGAACGACGCGTAACT
CACGTTAAGGGATTTTGGTCATGAGCTTGCGCCGTCCCGTCAAGTCAGCGTAATGCTCTGCCAGTGTTAC
AACCAATTAACCAATTCTGATTAGAAAAACTCATCGAGCATCAAATGAAACTGCAATTTATTCATATCAG
GATTATCAATACCATATTTTTGAAAAAGCCGTTTCTGTAATGAAGGAGAAAACTCACCGAGGCAGTTCCA
TAGGATGGCAAGATCCTGGTATCGGTCTGCGATTCCGACTCGTCCAACATCAATACAACCTATTAATTTC
CCCTCGTCAAAAATAAGGTTATCAAGTGAGAAATCACCATGAGTGACGACTGAATCCGGTGAGAATGGCA
AAAGTTTATGCATTTCTTTCCAGACTTGTTCAACAGGCCAGCCATTACGCTCGTCATCAAAATCACTCGC
ATCAACCAAACCGTTATTCATTCGTGATTGCGCCTGAGCGAGACGAAATACGCGATCGCTGTTAAAAGGA
CAATTACAAACAGGAATCGAATGCAACCGGCGCAGGAACACTGCCAGCGCATCAACAATATTTTCACCTG
AATCAGGATATTCTTCTAATACCTGGAATGCTGTTTTTCCGGGGATCGCAGTGGTGAGTAACCATGCATC
ATCAGGAGTACGGATAAAATGCTTGATGGTCGGAAGAGGCATAAATTCCGTCAGCCAGTTTAGTCTGACC
ATCTCATCTGTAACATCATTGGCAACGCTACCTTTGCCATGTTTCAGAAACAACTCTGGCGCATCGGGCT
TCCCATACAAGCGATAGATTGTCGCACCTGATTGCCCGACATTATCGCGAGCCCATTTATACCCATATAA
ATCAGCATCCATGTTGGAATTTAATCGCGGCCTCGACGTTTCCCGTTGAATATGGCTCATAACACCCCTT
GTATTACTGTTTATGTAAGCAGACAGTTTTATTGTTCATGATGATATATTTTTATCTTGTGCAATGTAAC
ATCAGAGATTTTGAGACACGGGCCAGAGCTGCCAGGAAACAGCTATGACCATGTAATACGACTCACTATA
GGGGATATCGCGGCCGCGTTAACGCTACCATGGAGCTCC
